Addgene plasmid #52994: pHL 1019
Purpose: pLtetO-1:RhyB, pCon:MicC, pLlacO-1:sodB::gfp
Depositing lab: Han Lim. Depositing organization: University of California, Berkeley. Publication: Disruption of small RNA signaling caused by competition for Hfq. Hussein R, Lim HN. Proc Natl Acad Sci U S A. 2011 Jan 18;108(3):1110-5. doi: 10.1073/pnas.1010082108. Epub 2010 Dec 28. PubMed 21189298.
Backbone
  Vector backbone: unknown
  Backbone manufacturer: Lim lab
  Vector type: Bacterial Expression, Synthetic Biology
Growth in bacteria
  Bacterial resistance: Ampicillin, 100 μg/mL
  Growth temperature: 37°C
  Growth strain: DH5alpha
  Copy number: High Copy
Gene/Insert 1
  Gene/Insert name: RhyB sRNA
  Species: E.coli
  Promoter: pLtetO-1
  Cloning method: Unknown
  Sequencing primers: 5′ unknown; 3′ AspTerm ACTGCTCACAAGAAAAAAGGCACG
Gene/Insert 2
  Gene/Insert name: MicC sRNA (Competitor)
  Species: E. coli
  Promoter: pCon
  Cloning method: Unknown
  Sequencing primers: 5′ unknown
Gene/Insert 3
  Gene/Insert name: sodB (alt name: target mRNA)
  Species: E. coli
  Mutation: contains −56 to +141 bp relative to start codon
  Promoter: pLlacO-1
  Tag / fusion protein: gfp (C terminal on insert)
  Cloning method: Unknown
  Sequencing primers: 5′ unknown; 3′ GFP-R
Terms and licenses: Academic/Nonprofit Terms; Industry Terms: Not Available to Industry
How to cite: pHL 1019 was a gift from Han Lim (Addgene plasmid # 52994 ; http://n2t.net/addgene:52994 ; RRID:Addgene_52994)
