[The description below was written by a language model from this plasmid's Addgene catalogue record.]
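Description:
pHL 1019 is a high-copy bacterial expression plasmid built for synthetic-biology studies of small RNA regulation in E. coli. It is maintained under ampicillin selection. The backbone is a laboratory-made vector listed as unknown in the record, so the origin of replication and other backbone elements are not stated, and no feature table is available to confirm the arrangement or orientation of the parts.

The plasmid carries three expression units that together reconstitute an sRNA–target–competitor circuit. The first places the E. coli small RNA RyhB (written "RhyB" in the record) under the PLtetO-1 promoter, a phage lambda PL derivative with tet operators, so its transcription can be tuned with tetracycline-type inducers in a TetR-expressing host. The second expresses the MicC sRNA from a promoter named pCon, which is presumably constitutive, and the record designates MicC as the competitor. The third is the reporter. It consists of a fragment of sodB spanning −56 to +141 bp relative to the start codon, fused at its C terminus to gfp and driven by PLlacO-1, a LacI-repressible, IPTG-inducible promoter.

The sodB fragment retains the leader and early coding region of the mRNA. RyhB is known to act on sodB in an Hfq-dependent manner, so GFP fluorescence should report how strongly RyhB silences its target. Co-expressing a second Hfq-binding sRNA from the same plasmid lets users test whether competition for the limited pool of the chaperone Hfq weakens RyhB-mediated repression, which is the subject of the associated study. The independent control of sRNA and target transcription allows silencing to be measured quantitatively across a range of expression levels.
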