>Addgene plasmid #52994 | pHL 1019 | addgene partial sequence | sequence record 83871 | GFP-R 5'-CCATCTAATTCAACAAGAATTGGGACAAC-3'
CCTTTACGCATGCTCGCGGTACCTTTAATCAGGTTGTTCAGGTTAGTGACATAAGTCTGATGGTGCTTGC
CGTAGTGATACTCGATGGTTTCCGCAGAAATGTGCGGTGCCAGAGCATCTTTAGCATATGGTAGTGCAGG
TAATTCGAATGACATTGCTACTCTCCTTTATTATTAATTTGCATACGTACAATAGCCTTATTGTGCGTAT
GGTCGACAGTATCTTGTTATCCGCTCACAATGTCAATGTTATCCGCTCACATTTATGACGTCAGGTGGCA
CTTTTCGGGGAAATGTGCGCGGAACCCCTATTTGTTTATTTTTCTAAATACATTCAAATATGTATCCGCT
CATGAGACAATAACCCTGATAAATGCTTCAATAATATTGAAAAAGGAAGAGTATGAGTATTCAACATTTC
CGTGTCGCCCTTATTCCCTTTTTTGCGGCATTTTGCCTTCCTGTTTTTGCTCACCCAGAAACGCTGGTGA
AAGTAAAAGATGCTGAAGATCAGTTGGGTGCACGAGTGGGTTACATCGAACTGGATCTCAACAGCGGTAA
GATCCTTGAGAGTTTTCGCCCCGAAGAACGTTTTCCAATGATGAGCACTTTTAAAGTTCTGCTATGTGGC
GCGGTATTATCCCGTATTGACGCCGGGCAAGAGCAACTCGGTCGCCGCATACACTATTCTCAGAATGACT
TGGTTGAGTACTCACCAGTCACAGAAAAGCATCTTACGGATGGCATGACAGTAAGAGAATTATGCAGTGC
TGCCATAACCATGAGTGATAACACTGCGGCCAACTTACTTCTGACAACGATCGGAGGACCGAA
