>Addgene plasmid #52994 | pHL 1019 | addgene partial sequence | sequence record 84114 | GFP-F 5'-GGTCCTTCTTGAGTTTGTAAC-3'
AAAAGCTAGGCTTGGCTGTTTTGGCGGATGAGAGAAGATTTTCAGCCTGATACAGATTAAATCAGAACGC
AGAAGCGGTCTGATAAAACAGAATTTGCCTGGCGGCAGTAGCGCGGTGGTCCCACCTGACCCCATGCCGA
ACTCAGAAGTGAAACGCCGTAGCGCCGATGGTAGTGTGGGGTCTCCCCATGCGAGAGTAGGGAACTGCCA
GGCATCAAATAAAACGAAAGGCTCAGTCGAAAGACTGGGCCTTTCGTTTTATCTGTTGTTTGTCGGTGAA
CGCTCTCCTGAGTAGGACAAATCCGCCGGGAGCGGATTTGAACGTTGCGAAGCAACGGCCCGGAGGGTGG
CGGGCAGGACGCCCGCCATAAACTGCCAGGCATCAAATTAAGCAGAAGGCCATCCTGACGGATGGCCTTT
TTGCGTTTCTACAAACTCTTTTGTTTATTTTTCTAAATACATTCNAATATGTATCCGCTCAGGATCCTCC
CTATCAGTGATAGAGATTGACATCCCTATCAGTGATAGAGATACTCCCGGGGCGATCAGGAAGACCCT
